Addgene plasmid #43728: III-TTTC
Depositing lab: Chad Cowan & Kiran Musunuru. Depositing organization: Harvard University. Publication: A TALEN Genome-Editing System for Generating Human Stem Cell-Based Disease Models. Ding Q, Lee YK, Schaefer EA, Peters DT, Veres A, Kim K, Kuperwasser N, Motola DL, Meissner TB, Hendriks WT, Trevisan M, Gupta RM, Moisan A, Banks E, Friesen M, Schinzel RT, Xia F, Tang A, Xia Y, Figueroa E, Wann A, Ahfeldt T, Daheron L, Zhang F, Rubin LL, Peng LF, Chung RT, Musunuru K, Cowan CA. Cell Stem Cell. 2012 Dec 12. pii: S1934-5909(12)00645-5. doi: 10.1016/j.stem.2012.11.011. PubMed 23246482.
Backbone
  Vector backbone: pCRII-TOPO
  Backbone manufacturer: Invitrogen
  Backbone size w/o insert (bp): 3973
  Vector type: Bacterial Cloning
Growth in bacteria
  Bacterial resistance: Ampicillin and Kanamycin, 100 & 50 μg/mL
  Growth temperature: 37°C
  Growth strain: Top10
  Copy number: High Copy
Gene/Insert
  Gene/Insert name: III-TTTC
  Species: Synthetic
  Insert size (bp): 426
  Cloning method: TOPO Cloning
  Sequencing primers: 5′ T7; 3′ M13-rev
Terms and licenses: Academic/Nonprofit Terms; Industry Terms: Not Available to Industry
How to cite: III-TTTC was a gift from Chad Cowan & Kiran Musunuru (Addgene plasmid # 43728 ; http://n2t.net/addgene:43728 ; RRID:Addgene_43728)
