[The description below was written by a language model from this plasmid's Addgene catalogue record.]
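Description:
III-TTTC is a bacterial cloning plasmid built on the commercial pCRII-TOPO backbone (about 4.0 kb without insert), into which a 426 bp synthetic insert was placed by TOPO cloning. It is a high-copy plasmid maintained in E. coli and carries both ampicillin and kanamycin resistance, as is standard for this backbone. No feature table is supplied with the record, so the positions of the origin, resistance genes and flanking elements are not documented here. The listed sequencing primers (T7 on the 5′ side and M13 reverse on the 3′ side) indicate that the insert sits in the usual TOPO cloning site between these priming sites.

The record does not describe the insert beyond its name, synthetic origin and size. The plasmid was deposited with a publication describing a TALEN genome-editing system for generating human stem cell-based disease models, and the name suggests that it is one member of a library of pre-assembled TAL effector repeat modules. On that reading, which is an inference rather than something stated in the catalogue fields, "TTTC" would denote the four DNA bases recognised by a block of four repeats, which is consistent with an insert of roughly 400 bp, and "III" would denote the position of that block in the assembled array. There is no promoter-driven expression cassette, tag or reporter recorded. The construct appears to serve purely as a storage and propagation vector for a building block that would be excised or amplified and combined with other modules to assemble custom TALENs.
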