>Addgene plasmid #43728 | III-TTTC | depositor partial sequence | sequence record 58993 | III-TTTC sequence 426 bps
CGTCTCGGCTCACCCCAGAGCAGGTCGTGGCCATTGCCTCGAATGGAGGGGGCAAACAGGCGTTGGAAAC
CGTACAACGATTGCTGCCGGTGCTGTGCCAAGCGCACGGACTGACCCCAGAGCAGGTCGTGGCCATTGCC
TCGAATGGAGGGGGCAAACAGGCGTTGGAAACCGTACAACGATTGCTGCCGGTGCTGTGCCAAGCGCACG
GCCTCACCCCAGAGCAGGTCGTGGCCATTGCCTCGAATGGAGGGGGCAAACAGGCGTTGGAAACCGTACA
ACGATTGCTGCCGGTGCTGTGCCAAGCGCACGGATTAACCCCAGAGCAGGTCGTGGCGATCGCAAGCCAC
GACGGAGGAAAGCAAGCCTTGGAAACAGTACAGAGGCTGTTGCCTGTGCTGTGCCAAGCGCACGGACTCA
GAGACG
