>Addgene plasmid #43728 | III-TTTC | addgene partial sequence | sequence record 61721 | M13-F20 5'-TGTAAAACGACGGCCAGT-3'
TTGGGCGATTGGGCCCTCTGATGCATGCTCGAGCGGCCGCCAGTGTGATGGATATCTGCAGAATTCGCCC
TTATATAGATTCCGTCCTAGCGCGTCTCGGCTCACCCCAGAGCAGGTCGTGGCCATTGCCTCGAATGGAG
GGGGCAAACAGGCGTTGGAAACCGTACAACGATTGCTGCCGGTGCTGTGCCAAGCGCACGGACTGACCCC
AGAGCAGGTCGTGGCCATTGCCTCGAATGGAGGGGGCAAACAGGCGTTGGAAACCGTACAACGATTGCTG
CCGGTGCTGTGCCAAGCGCACGGCCTCACCCCAGAGCAGGTCGTGGCCATTGCCTCGAATGGAGGGGGCA
AACAGGCGTTGGAAACCGTACAACGATTGCTGCCGGTGCTGTGCCAAGCGCACGGATTAACCCCAGAGCA
GGTCGTGGCGATCGCAAGCCACGACGGAGGAAAGCAAGCCTTGGAAACAGTACAGAGGCTGTTGCCTGTG
CTGTGCCAAGCGCACGGACTCAGAGACGTGGGCACAGGAAAGATACTAAGGGCGAATTCCAGCACACTGG
CGGCCGTTACTAGTGGATCCGAGCTCGGTACCAAGCTTGGCGTAATCATGGTCATAGCTGTTTCCTGTGT
GAAATTGTTATCCGCTCACAATTCCACACAACATACGAGCCGGAAGCATAAAGTGTAAAGCCTGGGGTGC
CTAATGAGTGAGCTAACTCACATTAATTGCGTTGCGCTCACTGCCCGCTTTCCAGTCGGGAAACCTGTCG
TGCCAGCTGCATTAATGAATCGGCCAACGCGCGGGGAGAGGCGGTTTGCGTATTGGGCGCTCTTCCGCTT
CCTCGCTCACTGACTCGCTGCGCTCGGTCGTTCGGCTGCGGCGAGCGGTATCAGCTCACTCAAAGGCGGT
AATACGGTTATCCACATAATCAGGGGATANCGCAGGAAAGAACATGTGAGCAAAGGCACAAAGCAGACTA
AAGCCTGTGGTTCTGTCGCT
